Addgene plasmid #145158: pcDNA3-sACE2v3-Fc(IgA1)
Purpose: Mammalian expression plasmid for soluble ACE2-Fc fusion (IgA1) high affinity variant 3
Depositing lab: Erik Procko. Depositing organization: University of Illinois at Urbana-Champaign. Publication: Engineering human ACE2 to optimize binding to the spike protein of SARS coronavirus 2. Chan KK, Dorosky D, Sharma P, Abbasi SA, Dye JM, Kranz DM, Herbert AS, Procko E. Science. 2020 Sep 4;369(6508):1261-1265. doi: 10.1126/science.abc0870. Epub 2020 Aug 4. PubMed 32753553.
Backbone
  Vector backbone: pcDNA3.1(+)
  Backbone manufacturer: Invitrogen
  Backbone size w/o insert (bp): 5332
  Total vector size (bp): 7912
  Vector type: Mammalian Expression
  Selectable markers: Neomycin (select with G418)
Growth in bacteria
  Bacterial resistance: Ampicillin, 100 μg/mL
  Growth temperature: 37°C
  Growth strain: DH5alpha
  Copy number: High Copy
Gene/Insert
  Gene/Insert name: Angiotensin-converting enzyme 2 (alt names: ACE2; peptidyl-dipeptidase A)
  Species: H. sapiens (human)
  Insert size (bp): 2580
  Mutation: Extracellular, soluble protease domain (a.a. M1-D615) with mutations A25V, T27Y, T92Q, Q325P, A386L
  GenBank ID: NM_021804.1
  Entrez Gene: ACE2 (a.k.a. ACEH)
  Promoter: CMV
  Tag / fusion protein: Fc region of human IgA1 (C terminal on insert)
  Cloning method: Restriction Enzyme; 5′ cloning site NheI (not destroyed); 3′ cloning site XhoI (not destroyed)
  Sequencing primers: 5′ CMV-fwd; 3′ BGH-rev
Terms and licenses: Academic/Nonprofit Terms; Industry Terms: Not Available to Industry
Depositor comments: Please visit https://www.biorxiv.org/content/10.1101/2020.03.16.994236v1 for BioRxiv preprint.
How to cite: pcDNA3-sACE2v3-Fc(IgA1) was a gift from Erik Procko (Addgene plasmid # 145158 ; http://n2t.net/addgene:145158 ; RRID:Addgene_145158)
