[The description below was written by a language model from this plasmid's Addgene catalogue record and pLannotate feature annotations shown in this document.]
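Description:
pcDNA3-sACE2v3-Fc(IgA1) is a mammalian expression plasmid of about 7.9 kb built on the Invitrogen pcDNA3.1(+) backbone. It produces a soluble, engineered form of human angiotensin-converting enzyme 2 fused to an antibody Fc region. In bacteria it is maintained at high copy through a ColE1/pUC-type origin and selected with ampicillin via the β-lactamase gene. An f1 origin is also present. For mammalian cells, a neomycin phosphotransferase gene flanked by the SV40 early promoter and the SV40 polyadenylation signal allows G418 selection of stable transfectants. The short HIV-1 LTR, ble, lacI and bom fragments in the automated annotation look like residual backbone sequence or chance matches rather than functional elements.

The insert, cloned between NheI and XhoI, is transcribed from the CMV immediate early enhancer and promoter and terminated by the bovine growth hormone polyadenylation signal. A T7 promoter sits just upstream of the coding region. The open reading frame encodes the extracellular protease domain of ACE2 (residues M1 to D615), so the transmembrane anchor is absent. Starting at M1 should retain the native signal sequence, which would direct secretion. This "variant 3" carries five substitutions, A25V, T27Y, T92Q, Q325P and A386L, and the record describes it as a high-affinity variant. The associated work concerns engineering ACE2 for improved binding to the SARS-CoV-2 spike protein. The C terminus is fused to the Fc region of human IgA1, annotated as an IGHA1 fragment immediately downstream of ACE2. An Fc fusion of this kind generally promotes dimerisation. The plasmid is suited to producing a soluble ACE2 decoy receptor in cultured mammalian cells for spike-binding studies.
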