Features (pLannotate 1.2.2; 21 found; start..end, strand, type, name):
    120..499     +  enhancer       CMV enhancer: human cytomegalovirus immediate early enhancer
    500..703     +  promoter       CMV promoter: human cytomegalovirus (CMV) immediate early promoter
    699..732     +  LTR            5' LTR (truncated) (fragment): truncated 5' long terminal repeat (LTR) from HIV-1
    748..766     +  promoter       T7 promoter: promoter for bacteriophage T7 RNA polymerase
    792..2642    +  CDS            ACE2 (fragment): ACE2_HUMAN - Experimental evidence at protein level: Swiss-Prot protein existence level 1. [Isoform 2]: (Microbial infection) Non-functional as a receptor for human coronavirus SARS-CoV-2. From Homo sapiens (Human).
   2655..3347    +  CDS            IGHA1 (fragment): IGHA1_HUMAN - Experimental evidence at protein level: Swiss-Prot protein existence level 1. Constant region of immunoglobulin heavy chains. Immunoglobulins, also known as antibodies, are membrane-bound or secreted glycoproteins produced by B lymphocytes. In the recognition phase of humoral immunity, the membrane-bound immunoglobulins serve as receptors which, upon binding of a specific antigen, trigger the clonal expansion and differentiation of B lymphocytes into immunoglobulins- secreting plasma cells. Secreted immunoglobulins mediate the effector phase of humoral immunity, which results in
   3397..3621    +  polyA_signal   bGH poly(A) signal: bovine growth hormone polyadenylation signal
   3625..3646    +  promoter       SV40 promoter (fragment): SV40 enhancer and early promoter
   3667..4095    +  rep_origin     f1 ori (sequence partly withheld): f1 bacteriophage origin of replication; arrow indicates direction of (+) strand synthesis
   4109..4438    +  promoter       SV40 promoter: SV40 enhancer and early promoter
   4505..5296    +  CDS            neo: KKA2_KLEPN - Also known as kan, nptII. Experimental evidence at protein level: Swiss-Prot protein existence level 1. Resistance to kanamycin, neomycin, paromomycin, ribostamycin, butirosin and gentamicin B. From Klebsiella pneumoniae.
   5320..5478    +  CDS            ble (fragment): BLE_KLEPN - Experimental evidence at protein level: Swiss-Prot protein existence level 1. Binding protein with a strong affinity to the bleomycin family of antibiotics. Binds to CL990; an antimitotic-antibiotic compound. From Klebsiella pneumoniae.
   5473..5594    +  polyA_signal   SV40 poly(A) signal: SV40 polyadenylation signal
   5667..5683    -  protein_bind   lac operator: The lac repressor binds to the lac operator to inhibit transcription in E. coli. This inhibition can be relieved by adding lactose or isopropyl-β-D-thiogalactopyranoside (IPTG). lac repressor encoded by lacI
   5691..5721    -  promoter       lac promoter: promoter for the E. coli lac operon
   5736..5757    -  protein_bind   CAP binding site: CAP binding activates transcription in the presence of cAMP. E. coli catabolite activator protein
   5770..5862    -  CDS            lacI (fragment): lac repressor; lacI; The lac repressor binds to the lac operator to inhibit transcription in E. coli. This inhibition can be relieved by adding lactose or isopropyl-β-D-thiogalactopyranoside (IPTG).
   6045..6633    -  rep_origin     ori: high-copy-number ColE1/pMB1/pBR322/pUC origin of replication
   6804..7664    -  CDS            AmpR: β-lactamase; bla; confers resistance to ampicillin, carbenicillin, and related antibiotics
   7665..7769    -  promoter       AmpR promoter: bla
   7828..7880    -  misc_feature   bom (fragment): basis of mobility region from pBR322
>Addgene plasmid #145158 | pcDNA3-sACE2v3-Fc(IgA1) | addgene full sequence | sequence record 292618 | Addgene NGS Result
GTGCGCGAGCAAAATTTAAGCTACAACAAGGCAAGGCTTGACCGACAATTGCATGAAGAATCTGCTTAGG
GTTAGGCGTTTTGCGCTGCTTCGCGATGTACGGGCCAGATATACGCGTTGACATTGATTATTGACTAGTT
ATTAATAGTAATCAATTACGGGGTCATTAGTTCATAGCCCATATATGGAGTTCCGCGTTACATAACTTAC
GGTAAATGGCCCGCCTGGCTGACCGCCCAACGACCCCCGCCCATTGACGTCAATAATGACGTATGTTCCC
ATAGTAACGCCAATAGGGACTTTCCATTGACGTCAATGGGTGGAGTATTTACGGTAAACTGCCCACTTGG
CAGTACATCAAGTGTATCATATGCCAAGTACGCCCCCTATTGACGTCAATGACGGTAAATGGCCCGCCTG
GCATTATGCCCAGTACATGACCTTATGGGACTTTCCTACTTGGCAGTACATCTACGTATTAGTCATCGCT
ATTACCATGGTGATGCGGTTTTGGCAGTACATCAATGGGCGTGGATAGCGGTTTGACTCACGGGGATTTC
CAAGTCTCCACCCCATTGACGTCAATGGGAGTTTGTTTTGGCACCAAAATCAACGGGACTTTCCAAAATG
TCGTAACAACTCCGCCCCATTGACGCAAATGGGCGGTAGGCGTGTACGGTGGGAGGTCTATATAAGCAGA
GCTCTCTGGCTAACTAGAGAACCCACTGCTTACTGGCTTATCGAAATTAATACGACTCACTATAGGGAGA
CCCAAGCTGGCTAGCGCCACCATGTCAAGCTCTTCCTGGCTCCTTCTCAGCCTTGTTGCTGTAACTGCTG
CTCAGTCCACCATTGAGGAACAGGTCAAGTACTTTTTGGACAAGTTTAACCACGAAGCCGAAGACCTGTT
CTATCAAAGTTCACTTGCTTCTTGGAATTATAACACCAATATTACTGAAGAGAATGTCCAAAACATGAAT
AATGCTGGGGACAAATGGTCTGCCTTTTTAAAGGAACAGTCCACACTTGCCCAAATGTATCCACTACAAG
AAATTCAGAATCTCCAAGTCAAGCTTCAGCTGCAGGCTCTTCAGCAAAATGGGTCTTCAGTGCTCTCAGA
AGACAAGAGCAAACGGTTGAACACAATTCTAAATACAATGAGCACCATCTACAGTACTGGAAAAGTTTGT
AACCCAGATAATCCACAAGAATGCTTATTACTTGAACCAGGTTTGAATGAAATAATGGCAAACAGTTTAG
ACTACAATGAGAGGCTCTGGGCTTGGGAAAGCTGGAGATCTGAGGTCGGCAAGCAGCTGAGGCCATTATA
TGAAGAGTATGTGGTCTTGAAAAATGAGATGGCAAGAGCAAATCATTATGAGGACTATGGGGATTATTGG
AGAGGAGACTATGAAGTAAATGGGGTAGATGGCTATGACTACAGCCGCGGCCAGTTGATTGAAGATGTGG
AACATACCTTTGAAGAGATTAAACCATTATATGAACATCTTCATGCCTATGTGAGGGCAAAGTTGATGAA
TGCCTATCCTTCCTATATCAGTCCAATTGGATGCCTCCCTGCTCATTTGCTTGGTGATATGTGGGGTAGA
TTTTGGACAAATCTGTACTCTTTGACAGTTCCCTTTGGACAGAAACCAAACATAGATGTTACTGATGCAA
TGGTGGACCAGGCCTGGGATGCACAGAGAATATTCAAGGAGGCCGAGAAGTTCTTTGTATCTGTTGGTCT
TCCTAATATGACTCCAGGATTCTGGGAAAATTCCATGCTAACGGACCCAGGAAATGTTCAGAAAGCAGTC
TGCCATCCCACAGCTTGGGACCTGGGGAAGGGCGACTTCAGGATTCTTATGTGCACAAAGGTGACAATGG
ACGACTTCCTGACAGCTCATCATGAGATGGGGCATATCCAGTATGATATGGCATATCTTGCACAACCTTT
TCTGCTAAGAAATGGAGCTAATGAAGGATTCCATGAAGCTGTTGGGGAAATCATGTCACTTTCTGCAGCC
ACACCTAAGCATTTAAAATCCATTGGTCTTCTGTCACCCGATTTTCAAGAAGACAATGAAACAGAAATAA
ACTTCCTGCTCAAACAAGCACTCACGATTGTTGGGACTCTGCCATTTACTTACATGTTAGAGAAGTGGAG
GTGGATGGTCTTTAAAGGGGAAATTCCCAAAGACCAGTGGATGAAAAAGTGGTGGGAGATGAAGCGAGAG
ATAGTTGGGGTGGTGGAACCTGTGCCCCATGATGAAACATACTGTGACCCCGCATCTCTGTTCCATGTTT
CTAATGATTACTCATTCATTCGATATTACACAAGGACCCTTTACCAATTCCAGTTTCAAGAAGCACTTTG
TCAAGCAGCTAAACATGAAGGCCCTCTGCACAAATGTGACATCTCAAACTCTACAGAAGCTGGACAGAAA
CTGTTCAATATGCTGAGGCTTGGAAAATCAGAACCCTGGACCCTAGCATTGGAAAATGTTGTAGGAGCAA
AGAACATGAATGTAAGGCCACTGCTCAACTACTTTGAGCCCTTATTTACCTGGCTGAAAGACCAGAACAA
GAATTCTTTTGTGGGATGGAGTACCGACTGGAGTCCATATGCAGACGGATCCGGTGGAGGATCTTGCCAT
CCAAGACTTAGTCTCCATCGCCCAGCTCTTGAAGATTTGTTGCTGGGAAGCGAGGCCAATCTCACCTGCA
CACTGACTGGCCTTAGAGACGCATCCGGCGTCACGTTCACATGGACGCCTAGTTCAGGAAAAAGCGCCGT
ACAGGGGCCACCTGAAAGGGACCTGTGTGGGTGCTATTCAGTTAGTTCTGTCCTGCCTGGATGCGCGGAA
CCGTGGAATCATGGGAAAACTTTTACCTGCACGGCGGCTTATCCAGAAAGCAAAACCCCTCTCACGGCGA
CCCTTAGCAAGAGCGGAAATACTTTTCGGCCAGAAGTTCACTTGTTGCCTCCGCCGAGCGAGGAATTGGC
ACTTAATGAGCTCGTTACCCTCACTTGCCTTGCACGAGGGTTCTCTCCTAAGGATGTGCTCGTTCGATGG
TTGCAGGGCTCACAGGAACTTCCTAGGGAGAAATACTTGACCTGGGCCTCTAGACAGGAACCGTCTCAAG
GCACCACAACATTTGCGGTTACAAGTATCTTGCGCGTAGCAGCTGAGGACTGGAAGAAGGGTGACACCTT
TTCCTGTATGGTTGGACATGAGGCCCTGCCACTTGCATTTACCCAGAAAACTATAGATAGGCTTGCTGGG
AAGCCCACGCACGTCAACGTCAGTGTGGTAATGGCCGAAGTGGATGGTACATGTTACTGATAACTCGAGT
CTAGAGGGCCCGTTTAAACCCGCTGATCAGCCTCGACTGTGCCTTCTAGTTGCCAGCCATCTGTTGTTTG
CCCCTCCCCCGTGCCTTCCTTGACCCTGGAAGGTGCCACTCCCACTGTCCTTTCCTAATAAAATGAGGAA
ATTGCATCGCATTGTCTGAGTAGGTGTCATTCTATTCTGGGGGGTGGGGTGGGGCAGGACAGCAAGGGGG
AGGATTGGGAAGACAATAGCAGGCATGCTGGGGATGCGGTGGGCTCTATGGCTTCTGAGGCGGAAAGAAC
CAGCTGGGGCTCTAGGGGGTATCCCC
[124 nt withheld, positions 3667-3790]
C
[91 nt withheld, positions 3792-3882]
A
[49 nt withheld, positions 3884-3932]
CCTTTGACGTTGGAGTCCACGTTCTTT
[37 nt withheld, positions 3960-3996]
ACCCTATCTCGGTCTATTCTTTTGATTTATAAGGGATTTTGCCGATTTCGGCCTATTGGTTAAAAAATGA
GCTGATTTAACAAAAATTTAACGCGAATTAATTCTGTGGAATGTGTGTCAGTTAGGGTGTGGAAAGTCCC
CAGGCTCCCCAGCAGGCAGAAGTATGCAAAGCATGCATCTCAATTAGTCAGCAACCAGGTGTGGAAAGTC
CCCAGGCTCCCCAGCAGGCAGAAGTATGCAAAGCATGCATCTCAATTAGTCAGCAACCATAGTCCCGCCC
CTAACTCCGCCCATCCCGCCCCTAACTCCGCCCAGTTCCGCCCATTCTCCGCCCCATGGCTGACTAATTT
TTTTTATTTATGCAGAGGCCGAGGCCGCCTCTGCCTCTGAGCTATTCCAGAAGTAGTGAGGAGGCTTTTT
TGGAGGCCTAGGCTTTTGCAAAAAGCTCCCGGGAGCTTGTATATCCATTTTCGGATCTGATCAAGAGACA
GGATGAGGATCGTTTCGCATGATTGAACAAGATGGATTGCACGCAGGTTCTCCGGCCGCTTGGGTGGAGA
GGCTATTCGGCTATGACTGGGCACAACAGACAATCGGCTGCTCTGATGCCGCCGTGTTCCGGCTGTCAGC
GCAGGGGCGCCCGGTTCTTTTTGTCAAGACCGACCTGTCCGGTGCCCTGAATGAACTGCAGGACGAGGCA
GCGCGGCTATCGTGGCTGGCCACGACGGGCGTTCCTTGCGCAGCTGTGCTCGACGTTGTCACTGAAGCGG
GAAGGGACTGGCTGCTATTGGGCGAAGTGCCGGGGCAGGATCTCCTGTCATCTCACCTTGCTCCTGCCGA
GAAAGTATCCATCATGGCTGATGCAATGCGGCGGCTGCATACGCTTGATCCGGCTACCTGCCCATTCGAC
CACCAAGCGAAACATCGCATCGAGCGAGCACGTACTCGGATGGAAGCCGGTCTTGTCGATCAGGATGATC
TGGACGAAGAGCATCAGGGGCTCGCGCCAGCCGAACTGTTCGCCAGGCTCAAGGCGCGCATGCCCGACGG
CGAGGATCTCGTCGTGACCCATGGCGATGCCTGCTTGCCGAATATCATGGTGGAAAATGGCCGCTTTTCT
GGATTCATCGACTGTGGCCGGCTGGGTGTGGCGGACCGCTATCAGGACATAGCGTTGGCTACCCGTGATA
TTGCTGAAGAGCTTGGCGGCGAATGGGCTGACCGCTTCCTCGTGCTTTACGGTATCGCCGCTCCCGATTC
GCAGCGCATCGCCTTCTATCGCCTTCTTGACGAGTTCTTCTGAGCGGGACTCTGGGGTTCGAAATGACCG
ACCAAGCGACGCCCAACCTGCCATCACGAGATTTCGATTCCACCGCCGCCTTCTATGAAAGGTTGGGCTT
CGGAATCGTTTTCCGGGACGCCGGCTGGATGATCCTCCAGCGCGGGGATCTCATGCTGGAGTTCTTCGCC
CACCCCAACTTGTTTATTGCAGCTTATAATGGTTACAAATAAAGCAATAGCATCACAAATTTCACAAATA
AAGCATTTTTTTCACTGCATTCTAGTTGTGGTTTGTCCAAACTCATCAATGTATCTTATCATGTCTGTAT
ACCGTCGACCTCTAGCTAGAGCTTGGCGTAATCATGGTCATAGCTGTTTCCTGTGTGAAATTGTTATCCG
CTCACAATTCCACACAACATACGAGCCGGAAGCATAAAGTGTAAAGCCTGGGGTGCCTAATGAGTGAGCT
AACTCACATTAATTGCGTTGCGCTCACTGCCCGCTTTCCAGTCGGGAAACCTGTCGTGCCAGCTGCATTA
ATGAATCGGCCAACGCGCGGGGAGAGGCGGTTTGCGTATTGGGCGCTCTTCCGCTTCCTCGCTCACTGAC
TCGCTGCGCTCGGTCGTTCGGCTGCGGCGAGCGGTATCAGCTCACTCAAAGGCGGTAATACGGTTATCCA
CAGAATCAGGGGATAACGCAGGAAAGAACATGTGAGCAAAAGGCCAGCAAAAGGCCAGGAACCGTAAAAA
GGCCGCGTTGCTGGCGTTTTTCCATAGGCTCCGCCCCCCTGACGAGCATCACAAAAATCGACGCTCAAGT
CAGAGGTGGCGAAACCCGACAGGACTATAAAGATACCAGGCGTTTCCCCCTGGAAGCTCCCTCGTGCGCT
CTCCTGTTCCGACCCTGCCGCTTACCGGATACCTGTCCGCCTTTCTCCCTTCGGGAAGCGTGGCGCTTTC
TCATAGCTCACGCTGTAGGTATCTCAGTTCGGTGTAGGTCGTTCGCTCCAAGCTGGGCTGTGTGCACGAA
CCCCCCGTTCAGCCCGACCGCTGCGCCTTATCCGGTAACTATCGTCTTGAGTCCAACCCGGTAAGACACG
ACTTATCGCCACTGGCAGCAGCCACTGGTAACAGGATTAGCAGAGCGAGGTATGTAGGCGGTGCTACAGA
GTTCTTGAAGTGGTGGCCTAACTACGGCTACACTAGAAGAACAGTATTTGGTATCTGCGCTCTGCTGAAG
CCAGTTACCTTCGGAAAAAGAGTTGGTAGCTCTTGATCCGGCAAACAAACCACCGCTGGTAGCGGTGGTT
TTTTTGTTTGCAAGCAGCAGATTACGCGCAGAAAAAAAGGATCTCAAGAAGATCCTTTGATCTTTTCTAC
GGGGTCTGACGCTCAGTGGAACGAAAACTCACGTTAAGGGATTTTGGTCATGAGATTATCAAAAAGGATC
TTCACCTAGATCCTTTTAAATTAAAAATGAAGTTTTAAATCAATCTAAAGTATATATGAGTAAACTTGGT
CTGACAGTTACCAATGCTTAATCAGTGAGGCACCTATCTCAGCGATCTGTCTATTTCGTTCATCCATAGT
TGCCTGACTCCCCGTCGTGTAGATAACTACGATACGGGAGGGCTTACCATCTGGCCCCAGTGCTGCAATG
ATACCGCGAGACCCACGCTCACCGGCTCCAGATTTATCAGCAATAAACCAGCCAGCCGGAAGGGCCGAGC
GCAGAAGTGGTCCTGCAACTTTATCCGCCTCCATCCAGTCTATTAATTGTTGCCGGGAAGCTAGAGTAAG
TAGTTCGCCAGTTAATAGTTTGCGCAACGTTGTTGCCATTGCTACAGGCATCGTGGTGTCACGCTCGTCG
TTTGGTATGGCTTCATTCAGCTCCGGTTCCCAACGATCAAGGCGAGTTACATGATCCCCCATGTTGTGCA
AAAAAGCGGTTAGCTCCTTCGGTCCTCCGATCGTTGTCAGAAGTAAGTTGGCCGCAGTGTTATCACTCAT
GGTTATGGCAGCACTGCATAATTCTCTTACTGTCATGCCATCCGTAAGATGCTTTTCTGTGACTGGTGAG
TACTCAACCAAGTCATTCTGAGAATAGTGTATGCGGCGACCGAGTTGCTCTTGCCCGGCGTCAATACGGG
ATAATACCGCGCCACATAGCAGAACTTTAAAAGTGCTCATCATTGGAAAACGTTCTTCGGGGCGAAAACT
CTCAAGGATCTTACCGCTGTTGAGATCCAGTTCGATGTAACCCACTCGTGCACCCAACTGATCTTCAGCA
TCTTTTACTTTCACCAGCGTTTCTGGGTGAGCAAAAACAGGAAGGCAAAATGCCGCAAAAAAGGGAATAA
GGGCGACACGGAAATGTTGAATACTCATACTCTTCCTTTTTCAATATTATTGAAGCATTTATCAGGGTTA
TTGTCTCATGAGCGGATACATATTTGAATGTATTTAGAAAAATAAACAAATAGGGGTTCCGCGCACATTT
CCCCGAAAAGTGCCACCTGACGTCGACGGATCGGGAGATCTCCCGATCCCCTATGGTGCACTCTCAGTAC
AATCTGCTCTGATGCCGCATAGTTAAGCCAGTATCTGCTCCCTGCTTGTGTGTTGGAGGTCGCTGAGTA
