>Addgene plasmid #145158 | pcDNA3-sACE2v3-Fc(IgA1) | addgene partial sequence | sequence record 288244 | T7 5'-TAATACGACTCACTATAGGG-3'
GCTCTTCCTGGCTCCTTCTCAGCCTTGTTGCTGTAACTGCTGCTCAGTCCACCATTGAGGAACAGGTCAA
GTACTTTTTGGACAAGTTTAACCACGAAGCCGAAGACCTGTTCTATCAAAGTTCACTTGCTTCTTGGAAT
TATAACACCAATATTACTGAAGAGAATGTCCAAAACATGAATAATGCTGGGGACAAATGGTCTGCCTTTT
TAAAGGAACAGTCCACACTTGCCCAAATGTATCCACTACAAGAAATTCAGAATCTCCAAGTCAAGCTTCA
GCTGCAGGCTCTTCAGCAAAATGGGTCTTCAGTGCTCTCAGAAGACAAGAGCAAACGGTTGAACACAATT
CTAAATACAATGAGCACCATCTACAGTACTGGAAAAGTTTGTAACCCAGATAATCCACAAGAATGCTTAT
TACTTGAACCAGGTTTGAATGAAATAATGGCAAACAGTTTAGACTACAATGAGAGGCTCTGGGCTTGGGA
AAGCTGGAGATCTGAGGTCGGCAAGCAGCTGAGGCCATTATATGAAGAGTATGTGGTCTTGAAAAATGAG
ATGGCAAGAGCAAATCATTATGAGGACTATGGGGATTATTGGAGAGGAGACTATGAAGTAAATGGG
