>Addgene plasmid #145158 | pcDNA3-sACE2v3-Fc(IgA1) | addgene partial sequence | sequence record 288245 | BGH-rev 5'-TAGAAGGCACAGTCGAGG-3'
CTAGACTCGAGTTATCAGTAACATGTACCATCCACTTCGGCCATTACCACACTGACGTTGACGTGCGTGG
GCTTCCCAGCAAGCCTATCTATAGTTTTCTGGGTAAATGCAAGTGGCAGGGCCTCATGTCCAACCATACA
GGAAAAGGTGTCACCCTTCTTCCAGTCCTCAGCTGCTACGCGCAAGATACTTGTAACCGCAAATGTTGTG
GTGCCTTGAGACGGTTCCTGTCTAGAGGCCCAGGTCAAGTATTTCTCCCTAGGAAGTTCCTGTGAGCCCT
GCAACCATCGAACGAGCACATCCTTAGGAGAGAACCCTCGTGCAAGGCAAGTGAGGGTAACGAGCTCATT
AAGTGCCAATTCCTCGCTCGGCGGAGGCAACAAGTGAACTTCTGGCCGAAAAGTATTTCCGCTCTTGCTA
AGGGTCGCCGTGAGAGGGGTTTTGCTTTCTGGATAAGCCGCCGTGCAGGTAAAAGTTTTCCCATGATTCC
ACGGTTCCGCGCATCCAGGCAGGACAGAACTAACTGAATAGCACCCACACAGGTCCCTTTCAGGTGGCCC
CTGTACGGCGCTTTTTCCTGAACTAGGCGTCCATGTGAACGTGACGCCGGATGCGTCTCTAAGGCCAGTC
AGTGTGCAGGTGAGATTGGCCTCGCTTCCCAGCAACAAATCTTCAAGAGCTGGGCGATGGAGACTAAGTC
TTGGATGGCAAGATCCTCCACCGGATCCGTCTGCATATGGACTCCAGTCGGTACTCCATCCCACAAAAGA
ATTCTTGTTCTGGTCTTTCAGCCAGGTAAATAAGGGCTCAAAGTAGTTGAGCAGTGGCCTTACATTCATG
TTCTTTGCTCCTACAACATTTTCCAATGCTAGGGTCCAGGGTTCTGATTTTCCAAGCCTCAGCATATTGA
ACAGTTTCTGTCCAGCTTCTGTAGAGTTTGAGATG
